Addgene plasmid #158502: pZA24
Purpose: In planta gene expression of Golden gate compatible N. benthamiana ZAR1 D481V/L17E. Km plant selection marker.
Depositing lab: Sophien Kamoun. Depositing organization: Sainsbury Laboratory, Norwich. Publication: A vector system for fast-forward studies of the HOPZ-ACTIVATED RESISTANCE1 (ZAR1) resistosome in the model plant Nicotiana benthamiana. Harant A, Pai H, Sakai T, Kamoun S, Adachi H. Plant Physiol. 2022 Jan 20;188(1):70-80. doi: 10.1093/plphys/kiab471. PubMed 34633454.
Backbone
  Vector backbone: pICH86988
  Backbone manufacturer: https://www.addgene.org/48076/
  Vector type: Plant Expression
Growth in bacteria
  Bacterial resistance: Kanamycin, 50 μg/mL
  Growth temperature: 37°C
  Growth strain: DH5alpha
  Copy number: High Copy
Gene/Insert
  Gene/Insert name: ZAR1
  Species: N. benthamiana
  Mutation: L17E, D481V
  Cloning method: Restriction Enzyme; 5′ cloning site Unknown (unknown if destroyed)
Terms and licenses: Academic/Nonprofit Terms; Industry Terms: Not Available to Industry
How to cite: pZA24 was a gift from Sophien Kamoun (Addgene plasmid # 158502 ; http://n2t.net/addgene:158502 ; RRID:Addgene_158502)
