[The description below was written by a language model from this plasmid's Addgene catalogue record and pLannotate feature annotations shown in this document.]
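Description:
pZA24 is a plant expression binary vector built on the Golden Gate-compatible backbone pICH86988, designed for Agrobacterium-mediated delivery of a mutant Nicotiana benthamiana ZAR1 gene into plant cells. The roughly 11 kb plasmid replicates at high copy in E. coli through a ColE1/pUC-type origin, while the pVS1 origin with its RepA replication and StaA stability proteins supports maintenance in Agrobacterium. A short incP oriV fragment is also annotated. Bacterial selection is by kanamycin, through an aphA-3 aminoglycoside phosphotransferase gene driven by the bla promoter.

Between the nopaline-type left and right T-DNA border repeats lie two plant cassettes. Next to the left border, a NOS promoter–nptII (neo)–NOS terminator unit provides kanamycin selection in plants. Downstream, the CaMV 35S promoter, followed by the TMV Ω translational enhancer leader, drives the ZAR1 coding sequence, which ends at an octopine synthase terminator. The annotation software labelled upstream 35S-region sequence as a fragment of a CaMV protein, which most likely reflects viral sequence overlapping the long promoter rather than an intended coding element. It also matched the insert to the Arabidopsis homologue RPP13L4/ZAR1, but the catalogue entry identifies the insert as the N. benthamiana gene.

ZAR1 is an NLR immune receptor that forms a resistosome. The insert carries two substitutions, D481V and L17E, but the record does not state their functional effects. According to the associated publication title, the plasmid belongs to a vector system for rapid study of the ZAR1 resistosome in N. benthamiana, and its stated purpose is in planta expression of this variant.
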