Features (pLannotate 1.2.2; 18 found; start..end, strand, type, name):
     32..56      +  misc_feature   RB T-DNA repeat: right border repeat from nopaline C58 T-DNA
    179..767     -  rep_origin     ori: high-copy-number ColE1/pMB1/pBR322/pUC origin of replication
    938..1732    -  CDS            KanR: aminoglycoside phosphotransferase; aphA-3; confers resistance to kanamycin
   1733..1837    -  promoter       AmpR promoter: bla
   1854..1914    -  rep_origin     oriV (fragment): incP origin of replication
   2120..2314    -  rep_origin     pVS1 oriV: origin of replication for the Pseudomonas plasmid pVS1 (Heeb et al., 2000)
   2380..3453    -  CDS            pVS1 RepA: replication protein from the Pseudomonas plasmid pVS1 (Heeb et al., 2000)
   3882..4511    -  CDS            pVS1 StaA: stability protein from the Pseudomonas plasmid pVS1 (Heeb et al., 2000)
   4775..4799    +  misc_feature   LB T-DNA repeat: left border repeat from nopaline C58 T-DNA
   5009..5192    +  promoter       NOS promoter: nopaline synthase promoter NOS promoter
   5213..6004    +  CDS            neo: KKA2_KLEPN - Also known as kan, nptII. Experimental evidence at protein level: Swiss-Prot protein existence level 1. Resistance to kanamycin, neomycin, paromomycin, ribostamycin, butirosin and gentamicin B. From Klebsiella pneumoniae.
   6033..6285    +  terminator     NOS terminator: nopaline synthase terminator and poly(A) signal
   6311..7117    +  CDS            IBMP_CAMVB (fragment): Experimental evidence at protein level: Swiss-Prot protein existence level 1. Enhances the ribosomal termination-reinitiation event leading to the translation of major open reading frames on the polycistronic viral RNAs. From Cauliflower mosaic virus (strain Bari 1) (CaMV).
   7301..7646    +  promoter       CaMV 35S promoter: strong constitutive promoter from cauliflower mosaic virus
   7598..7644    +  promoter       minimal CaMV 35S promoter: minimal 35S promoter from cauliflower mosaic virus
   7675..7728    +  misc_feature   TMV Ω: translational enhancer from the tobacco mosaic virus 5'-leader sequence (Gallie et al., 1988)
   7737..10256   +  CDS            RPP13L4: R13L4_ARATH - Also known as ZAR1 From Arabidopsis thaliana (Mouse-ear cress).
  10282..10989   +  terminator     OCS terminator: octopine synthase terminator
>Addgene plasmid #158502 | pZA24 | addgene full sequence | sequence record 309653 | Addgene NGS Result
GGGACACGAAGTGGTTTAAACTATCAGTGTTTGACAGGATATATTGGCGGGTAAACCTAAGAGAAAAGAG
CGTTTATTAGAATAATCGGATATTTAAAAGGGCGTGAAAAGGTTTATCCGTTCGTCCATTTGTATGTGCC
AACCACAGGAACCGTAAAAAGGCCGCGTTGCTGGCGTTTTTCCATAGGCTCCGCCCCCCTGACGAGCATC
ACAAAAATCGACGCTCAAGTCAGAGGTGGCGAAACCCGACAGGACTATAAAGATACCAGGCGTTTCCCCC
TGGAAGCTCCCTCGTGCGCTCTCCTGTTCCGACCCTGCCGCTTACCGGATACCTGTCCGCCTTTCTCCCT
TCGGGAAGCGTGGCGCTTTCTCATAGCTCACGCTGTAGGTATCTCAGTTCGGTGTAGGTCGTTCGCTCCA
AGCTGGGCTGTGTGCACGAACCCCCCGTTCAGCCCGACCGCTGCGCCTTATCCGGTAACTATCGTCTTGA
GTCCAACCCGGTAAGACACGACTTATCGCCACTGGCAGCAGCCACTGGTAACAGGATTAGCAGAGCGAGG
TATGTAGGCGGTGCTACAGAGTTCTTGAAGTGGTGGCCTAACTACGGCTACACTAGAAGGACAGTATTTG
GTATCTGCGCTCTGCTGAAGCCAGTTACCTTCGGAAAAAGAGTTGGTAGCTCTTGATCCGGCAAACAAAC
CACCGCTGGTAGCGGTGGTTTTTTTGTTTGCAAGCAGCAGATTACGCGCAGAAAAAAAGGATCTCAAGAA
GATCCTTTGATCTTTTCTACGGGGTCTGACGCTCAGTGGAACGAAAACTCACGTTAAGGGATTTTGGTCA
TGAGATTATCAAAAAGGATCTTCACCTAGATCCTTTTAAATTAAAAATGAAGTTTTAAATCAATCTAAAG
TATATATGAGTAAACTTGGTCTGACAGCTAAAACAATTCATCCAGTAAAATATAATATTTTATTTTCTCC
CAATCAGGCTTGATCCCCAGTAAGTCAAAAAATAGCTCGACATACTGTTCTTCCCCGATATCCTCCCTGA
TCGACCGGACGCAGAAGGCAATGTCATACCACTTGTCCGCCCTGCCGCTTCTCCCAAGATCAATAAAGCC
ACTTACTTTGCCATCTTTCACAAAGATGTTGCTGTCTCCCAGGTCGCCGTGGGAAAAGACAAGTTCCTCT
TCGGGCTTTTCCGTCTTTAAAAAATCATACAGCTCGCGCGGATCTTTAAATGGAGTGTCCTCTTCCCAGT
TTTCGCAATCCACATCGGCCAGATCGTTATTCAGTAAGTAATCCAATTCGGCTAAGCGGCTGTCTAAGCT
ATTCGTATAGGGACAATCCGATATGTCGATGGAGTGAAAGAGCCTGATGCACTCCGCATACAGCTCGATA
ATCTTTTCAGGGCTTTGTTCATCTTCATACTCTTCCGAGCAAAGGACGCCATCGGCCTCACTCATGAGCA
GATTGCTCCAGCCATCATGCCGTTCAAAGTGCAGGACCTTTGGAACAGGCAGCTTTCCTTCCAGCCATAG
CATCATGTCCTTTTCCCGTTCCACATCATAGGTGGTCCCTTTATACCGGCTGTCCGTCATTTTTAAATAT
AGGTTTTCATTTTCTCCCACCAGCTTATATACCTTAGCAGGAGACATTCCTTCCGTATCTTTTGCGCAGC
GGTATTTTTCGATCAGTTTTTTCAATTCCGGTGATATTCTCATTTTAGCCATACTCTTCCTTTTTCAATA
TTATTGAAGCATTTATCAAGGTTATTGTCTCATGAGCGGATACATATTTGAATGTATTTAGAAAAATAAA
CAAATAGGGGTTCCGCGCACGAATTGGCCAGCGCTGCCATTTTTGGGGTGAGGCCGTTCGCGGCCGAGGG
GCGCAGCCCCTGGGGGGATGGGAGCTCGGTGCCTTGATGTGGGCGCCGGCGGTCGAGTGGCGACGGCGCG
GCTTGTCCGCGCCCTGGTAGATTGCCTGGCCGTAGGCCAGCCATTTTTGAGCGGCCAGCGGCCGCGATAG
GCCGACGCGAAGCGGCGGGGCGTAGGGAGCGCAGCGACCGAAGGGTAGGCGCTTTTTGCAGCTCTTCGGC
TGTGCGCTGGCCAGACAGTTATGCACAGGCCAGGCGGGTTTTAAGAGTTTTAATAAGTTTTAAAGAGTTT
TAGGCGGAAAAATCGCCTTTTTTCTCTTTTATATCAGTCACTTACATGTGTGACCGGTTCCCAATGTACG
GCTTTGGGTTCCCAATGTACGGGTTCCGGTTCCCAATGTACGGCTTTGGGTTCCCAATGTACGTGCTATC
CACAGGAAAGAAGCTTTTTCGACCTTTTTCCCCTGCTAGGGCAATTTGCCCTAGCATCTGCTCCGTACAT
TAGGAACCGGCGGATGCTTCGCCCTCGATCAGGTTGCGGTAGCGCATGACTAGGATCGGGCCAGCCTGCC
CCGCCTCCTCCTTCAAATCGTACTCCGGCAGGTCATTTGACCCGATCAGCTTGCGCACGGTGAAACAGAA
CTTCTTGAACTCTCCGGCGCTGCCACTGCGTTCGTAGATCGTCTTGAACAACCATCTGGCTTCTGCCTTG
CCTGCGGCGCGGCGTGCCAGGCGGTAGAGAAAACGGCCGATGCCGGGATCGATCAAAAAGTAATCGGGGT
GAACCGTCAGCACGTCCGGGTTCTTGCCTTCTGTGATCTCGCGGTACATCCAATCAGCTAGCTCGATCTC
GATGTACTCCGGCCGCCCGGTTTCGCTCTTTACGATCTTGTAGCGGCTAATCAAGGCTTCACCCTCGGAT
ACCGTCACCAGGCGGCCGTTCTTGGCCTTCTTCGTACGCTGCATGGCAACGTGCGTGGTGTTTAACCGAA
TGCAGGTTTCTACCAGGTCGTCTTTCTGCTTTCCGCCATCGGCTCGCCGGCAGAACTTGAGTACGTCCGC
AACGTGTGGACGGAACACGCGGCCGGGCTTGTCTCCCTTCCCTTCCCGGTATCGGTTCATGGATTCGGTT
AGATGGGAAACCGCCATCAGTACCAGGTCGTAATCCCACACACTGGCCATGCCGGCCGGCCCTGCGGAAA
CCTCTACGTGCCCGTCTGGAAGCTCGTAGCGGATCACCTCGCCAGCTCGTCGGTCACGCTTCGACAGACG
GAAAACGGCCACGTCCATGATGCTGCGACTATCGCGGGTGCCCACGTCATAGAGCATCGGAACGAAAAAA
TCTGGTTGCTCGTCGCCCTTGGGCGGCTTCCTAATCGACGACGCACCGGCTGCCGGCGGTTGCCGGGATT
CTTTGCGGATTCGATCAGCGGCCGCTTGCCACGATTCACCGGGGCGTGCTTCTGCCTCGATGCGTTGCCG
CTGGGCGGCCTGCGCGGCCTTCAACTTCTCCACCAGGTCATCACCCAGCGCCGCGCCGATTTGTACCGGG
CCGGATGGTTTGCGACCGCTCACGCCGATTCCTCGGGCTTGGGGGTTCCAGTGCCATTGCAGGGCCGGCA
GACAACCCAGCCGCTTACGCCTGGCCAACCGCCCGTTCCTCCACACATGGGGCATTCCACGGCGTCGGTG
CCTGGTTGTTCTTGATTTTCCATGCCGCCTCCTTTAGCCGCTAAAATTCATCTACTCATTTATTCATTTG
CTCATTTACTCTGGTAGCTGCGCGATGTATTCAGATAGCAGCTCGGTAATGGTCTTGCCTTGGCGTACCG
CGTACATCTTCAGCTTGGTGTGATCCTCCGCCGGCAACTGAAAGTTGACCCGCTTCATGGCTGGCGTGTC
TGCCAGGCTGGCCAACGTTGCAGCCTTGCTGCTGCGTGCGCTCGGACGGCCGGCACTTAGCGTGTTTGTG
CTTTTGCTCATTTTCTCTTTACCTCATTAACTCAAATGAGTTTTGATTTAATTTCAGCGGCCAGCGCCTG
GACCTCGCGGGCAGCGTCGCCCTCGGGTTCTGATTCAAGAACGGTTGTGCCGGCGGCGGCAGTGCCTGGG
TAGCTCACGCGCTGCGTGATACGGGACTCAAGAATGGGCAGCTCGTACCCGGCCAGCGCCTCGGCAACCT
CACCGCCGATGCGCGTGCCTTTGATCGCCCGCGACACGACAAAGGCCGCTTGTAGCCTTCCATCCGTGAC
CTCAATGCGCTGCTTAACCAGCTCCACCAGGTCGGCGGTGGCCCATATGTCGTAAGGGCTTGGCTGCACC
GGAATCAGCACGAAGTCGGCTGCCTTGATCGCGGACACAGCCAAGTCCGCCGCCTGGGGCGCTCCGTCGA
TCACTACGAAGTCGCGCCGGCCGATGGCCTTCACGTCGCGGTCAATCGTCGGGCGGTCGATGCCGACAAC
GGTTAGCGGTTGATCTTCCCGCACGGCCGCCCAATCGCGGGCACTGCCCTGGGGATCGGAATCGACTAAC
AGAACATCGGCCCCGGCGAGTTGCAGGGCGCGGGCTAGATGGGTTGCGATGGTCGTCTTGCCTGACCCGC
CTTTCTGGTTAAGTACAGCGATAACCTTCATGCGTTCCCCTTGCGTATTTGTTTATTTACTCATCGCATC
ATATACGCAGCGACCGCATGACGCAAGCTGTTTTACTCAAATACACATCACCTTTTTAGACGGCGGCGCT
CGGTTTCTTCAGCGGCCAAGCTGGCCGGCCAGGCCGCCAGCTTGGCATCAGACAAACCGGCCAGGATTTC
ATGCAGCCGCACGGCTGATGGGCTGCCTGTATCGAGTGGTGATTTTGTGCCGAGCTGCCGGTCGGGGAGC
TGTTGGCTGGCTGGTGGCAGGATATATTGTGGTGTAAACAAATTGACGCTTAGACAACTTAATAACACAT
TGCGGACGTTTTTAATGTACTGGGGTGGATGCAGTGGGCCCCACTCTGTGTGCCGAATTCGGATCCGGAG
AGCGGAGAATTAAGGGAGTCACGTTATGACCCCCGCCGATGACGCGGGACAAGCCGTTTTACGTTTGGAA
CTGACAGAACCGCAACGTTGAAGGAGCCACTCAGCCGCGGGTTTCTGGAGTTTAATGAGCTAAGCACATA
CGTCAGAAACCATTATTGCGCGTTCAAAAGTCGCCTAAGGTCACTATCAGCTAGCAAATATTTCTTGTCA
AAAATGCTCCACTGACGTTCCATAAATTCCCCTCGGTATCCAATTAGAGTCTCATATTCACTCTCAATCC
AAATAATCTGCACCGGATCTGGATCGTTTCGCATGATTGAACAAGATGGATTGCACGCAGGTTCTCCGGC
CGCTTGGGTGGAGAGGCTATTCGGCTATGACTGGGCACAACAGACAATCGGCTGCTCTGATGCCGCCGTG
TTCCGGCTGTCAGCGCAGGGGCGCCCGGTTCTTTTTGTCAAGACCGACCTGTCCGGTGCCCTGAATGAAC
TCCAGGACGAGGCAGCGCGGCTATCGTGGCTGGCCACGACGGGCGTTCCTTGCGCAGCTGTGCTCGACGT
TGTCACTGAAGCGGGAAGGGACTGGCTGCTATTGGGCGAAGTGCCGGGGCAGGATCTCCTGTCATCTCAC
CTTGCTCCTGCCGAGAAAGTATCCATCATGGCTGATGCAATGCGGCGGCTGCATACGCTTGATCCGGCTA
CCTGCCCATTCGACCACCAAGCGAAACATCGCATCGAGCGAGCACGTACTCGGATGGAAGCCGGTCTTGT
CGATCAGGATGATCTGGACGAAGAGCATCAGGGGCTCGCGCCAGCCGAACTGTTCGCCAGGCTCAAGGCG
CGTATGCCCGACGGCGAGGATCTCGTCGTGACTCATGGCGATGCCTGCTTGCCGAATATCATGGTGGAAA
ATGGCCGCTTTTCTGGATTCATCGACTGTGGCCGGCTGGGTGTGGCGGACCGCTATCAGGACATAGCGTT
GGCTACCCGTGATATTGCTGAAGAGCTTGGCGGCGAATGGGCTGACCGCTTCCTCGTGCTTTACGGTATC
GCCGCTCCCGATTCGCAGCGCATCGCCTTCTATCGCCTTCTTGACGAGTTCTTCTGAGCGGGTCTGGATC
TAGAGTCAAGCAGATCGTTCAAACATTTGGCAATAAAGTTTCTTAAGATTGAATCCTGTTGCCGGTCTTG
CGATGATTATCATATAATTTCTGTTGAATTACGTTAAGCATGTAATAATTAACATGTAATGCATGACGTT
ATTTATGAGATGGGTTTTTATGATTAGAGTCCCGCAATTATACATTTAATACGCGATAGAAAACAAAATA
TAGCGCGCAAACTAGGATAAATTATCGCGCGCGGTGTCATCTATGTTACTAGATCGACGCTGCAAGAATT
CAAGCTTGGAGGAATTCCAATCCCACAAAAATCTGAGCTTAACAGCACAGTTGCTCCTCTCAGAGCAGAA
TCGGGTATTCAACACCCTCATATCAACTACTACGTTGTGTATAACGGTCCACATGCCGGTATATACGATG
ACTGGGGTTGTACAAAGGCGGCAACAAACGGCGTTCCCGGAGTTGCACACAAGAAATTTGCCACTATTAC
AGAGGCAAGAGCAGCAGCTGACGCGTACACAACAAGTCAGCAAACAGACAGGTTGAACTTCATCCCCAAA
GGAGAAGCTCAACTCAAGCCCAAGAGCTTTGCTAAGGCCCTAACAAGCCCACCAAAGCAAAAAGCCCACT
GGCTCACGCTAGGAACCAAAAGGCCCAGCAGTGATCCAGCCCCAAAAGAGATCTCCTTTGCCCCGGAGAT
TACAATGGACGATTTCCTCTATCTTTACGATCTAGGAAGGAAGTTCGAAGGTGAAGGTGACGACACTATG
TTCACCACTGATAATGAGAAGGTTAGCCTCTTCAATTTCAGAAAGAATGCTGACCCACAGATGGTTAGAG
AGGCCTACGCAGCAAGTCTCATCAAGACGATCTACCCGAGTAACAATCTCCAGGAGATCAAATACCTTCC
CAAGAAGGTTAAAGATGCAGTCAAAAGATTCAGGACTAATTGCATCAAGAACACAGAGAAAGACATATTT
CTCAAGATCAGAAGTACTATTCCAGTATGGACGATTCAAGGCTTGCTTCATAAACCAAGGCAAGTAATAG
AGATTGGAGTCTCTAAAAAGGTAGTTCCTACTGAATCTAAGGCCATGCATGGAGTCTAAGATTCAAATCG
AGGATCTAACAGAACTCGCCGTCAAGACTGGCGAACAGTTCATACAGAGTCTTTTACGACTCAATGACAA
GAAGAAAATCTTCGTCAACATGGTGGAGCACGACACTCTGGTCTACTCCAAAAATGTCAAAGATACAGTC
TCAGAAGATCAAAGGGCTATTGAGACTTTTCAACAAAGGATAATTTCGGGAAACCTCCTCGGATTCCATT
GCCCAGCTATCTGTCACTTCATCGAAAGGACAGTAGAAAAGGAAGGTGGCTCCTACAAATGCCATCATTG
CGATAAAGGAAAGGCTATCATTCAAGATCTCTCTGCCGACAGTGGTCCCAAAGATGGACCCCCACCCACG
AGGAGCATCGTGGAAAAAGAAGAGGTTCCAACCACGTCTACAAAGCAAGTGGATTGATGTGACATCTCCA
CTGACGTAAGGGATGACGCACAATCCCACTATCCTTCGCAAGACCCTTCCTCTATATAAGGAAGTTCATT
TCATTTGGAGAGGACACGCTCGAGTATAAGAGCTCATTTTTACAACAATTACCAACAACAACAAACAACA
AACAACATTACAATTACATTTACAATTATCGATACAATGGTGGATGCGGTGGTCACTGTATTCTTGGAGA
AACTTCTGCATGTTGAAACAGAGGAGAGTAGGTTTCTTACTAAATACAGACAGCAGTTTGAAAAACTGAA
GAACGAGCTGCTATTCATGCAAAGCTTTCTCAAAGATGCAGAGAGGCTCAAGAGGAAAAACAACACCCTT
AAAGGAGTCATGTCCTGTTTGCGAGACTTAATCTTTGAAGCTGAAGAGATACTTGAGGACTGCCAGAATC
AATCTGCAGATAGCGATCGGGCTACTACATGCTTCCATCCTAAAAGGCTCTCTCTTCGCCATCAAACTGG
GAAGTGCCTTGCTAAAATCAATGACAGAATCTCGGAGATAAAGCAAAACATTTCAACATATCTTGGAGTA
CCACTTCTCGAAGAAGGAAGTATGGAGGCACACAATAATCTAATGTCAAGATGGACTTCTTCCCTTTATG
ACCACACTCAGGTAGTTGGTTTGGAAGGTGACACTGAGAAGATAAAGGATTGGCTATTTGAAGCAAGAGA
TGGTTTACTTACCATTGCATTTGTGGGTATGGGAGGACTTGGTAAAACCACTCTTGCTCAGAAAGTTTTC
AATGACAAAAGGGTGGAGGATCACTTGGAGAGGAGGATTTGGGTGTCTGTTTCTCAAACATTTACTGAGG
AACAAGTCATGAGAAGCATATTGAGGAGTTTAGGAGATGCATGTGTTGGTGATGACCAGTGTGAACTGTT
AAGAAAAATAAACCAGTACCTTTTGGGAAAGAGGTTTTTGATTGTTATGGATGATGTTTGGAGCTGGGAC
AATGCCTGGTGGCAAAAAATCTATACTGGACTGCCCAAAGGAAATGGGAGCACTGTTATTGTAACAACGA
GAAATGAGCTAGTCGCTCGCAAGATGGGAGTTACAGAAGCAAGAATACATTGGCCAAAATTCCTCAATGA
GCACTACAGTTGGTTACTATTCCGGAAGATTGCATTTGCAGGAAGTGCAGGTGAATGCCATTTCCCCGAG
TTGGAGGACGTGGGAAAGGAGATTGTGGAAAAATGCAAGGGACTTCCTTTAGCAATCAAAGCAGTAGGAG
GAGTGATGCTTTGCAAGCCATCTTACTATCACGAATGGAGGCGTATTTCAAATCATTTCCGTGATGAATT
GAAAGAAAATGATGACTCAGTGATGGCCTCACTACAGTTGAGCTATGATGAACTCCCTCCTTACTTGAAA
TCCTGTTTCCTCTGTTTTTCACTCTTTCCTGAGGATTGTGTCATACCAAAAGACCAACTGATCCGTTGGT
GGATTGGAGAAGGTTTCATACCTCTGAGAAGTGGTAGGTTATCGACTGAAGTGGGAGAAGATTGTTTCTC
ACAACTATCCAATCGGTGTTTGATAGAAGTTGTTGATAAGGCTTACAATGGTGTGATCCACACATGCAAA
ATGCATGTTATGGTTCGTGACTTGGTGATCAAATTAGCCGAGGATGATGCATTTTTCACCCCAGCTGATG
CAACTTGTCGGCATTTGGGTATTAAGAGTGAGATGAATTGGAAGCAACTATTGAGCAATCAAAAATTACG
AGCACTGCTAACAACCACCAAGAGTGGTGAAGTTAACAAAATCCATTCCGACATTGCCAAGAAGCTGTGC
AAGAGTCGACACCTCCAAGTATTGGATCTGTCAAAATCAATTTTCGATGTGCCTCTTTCAAGTTTGTTGG
AAGGAATTGGATCTGCTAAGCAGCTCACTTATCTCAGTTTAAGCAATACACATCCAATGATTGGAGTTCC
AGCTTCCATATCCAAGCTTGAAAAATTACAGATTTTGGATTTCAGCTATTGCCAAAATATGAAAATGCTC
CCCTCTTGCGTTCTGACATTTGAGGAACTTGCTGTTTTGGATGTGAACAACTGTGGTTCCCTTGAGTACC
TTCCAAAAGGATTAAGTAGGCTTTCCAATCTTCAAGTATTGCTTGGGTTTAAGCCTGCAAAATTAAGCCA
ACCAGGAGGTTGTCGTATTGCTGAGCTCAGAAGCCTGACTCGACTCAGAACTCTCAGTTTAAGACTAACC
GAAAATGAGGAGATTGGAGACGATGAGGGGAACGCACTGGTAGATCTCCAAGAACTTCAATTTTTAACAA
TAAGTTGCTTTGGCAGTCAAGATAATGGACTTGCGACAAAACTTGGTAGACTTTATCCTCCACGACAACT
CCACGAGCTGATTCTCAAATTTTATCCAAGTAAGACAAGTCCTGAATGGCTTAACCCCAATCTCTCCCCC
ATGTTGCGATATTTATCAATCATCTCTGGTGATATTACACAAATGCACGAGAACTTCTGGGGTGATGGTA
GTACTGCTTGGAAAATTGAGGGCTTAATGTTGGAATCTTTATCGGATTTGAGATTGGAATGGTCAGCAAT
GCATCAAGTCATGCCTTCGTTAAGAATACTCAAGGTTAGCTGGTGCCCTGAGTTGGAGTCATTTCCAATT
GAAGATGCAGGGTTTAGAGGGGGTCTATGGAAGAAGGAAGAACATAGGAACTAAGCTTGTCCTGCTTTAA
TGAGATATGCGAGAAGCCTATGATCGCATGATATTTGCTTTCAATTCTGTTGTGCACGTTGTAAAAAACC
TGAGCATGTGTAGCTCAGATCCTTACCGCCGGTTTCGGTTCATTCTAATGAATATATCACCCGTTACTAT
CGTATTTTTATGAATAATATTCTCCGTTCAATTTACTGATTGTACCCTACTACTTATATGTACAATATTA
AAATGAAAACAATATATTGTGCTGAATAGGTTTATAGCGACATCTATGATAGAGCGCCACAATAACAAAC
AATTGCGTTTTATTATTACAAATCCAATTTTAAAAAAAGCGGCAGAACCGGTCAAACCTAAAAGACTGAT
TACATAAATCTTATTCAAATTTCAAAAGTGCCCCAGGGGCTAGTATCTACGACACACCGAGCGGCGAACT
AATAACGCTCACTGAAGGGAACTCCGGTTCCCCGCCGGCGCGCATGGGTGAGATTCCTTGAAGTTGAGTA
TTGGCCGTCCGCTCTACCGAAAGTTACGGGCACCATTCAACCCGGTCCAGCACGGCGGCCGGGTAACCGA
CTTGCTGCCCCGAGAATTATGCAGCATTTTTTTGGTGTATGTGGGCCCCAAATGAAGTGCAGGTCAAACC
TTGACAGTGACGACAAATCGTTGGGCGGGTCCAGGGCGAATTTTGCGACAACATGTCGAGGCTCAGCAGG
ACCGCTACTAGAGGATGCACATGTGACCGA
